>Addgene plasmid #200349 | pSAH75 - [ADFp | wrmScarlet | tbb-2 UTR] | addgene full sequence | sequence record 396801 | Addgene NGS Result
ACTTCGTATAGCATACATTATACGAAGTTATGATATCAAAAATGATTACGCCAAGCTGTAAGTTTAAACA
TGATCTTACTAACTAACTATTCTCATTTAAATTTTCAGAGCTTAAAAATGGCTGAAATCACTCACAACGA
TGGATACGCTAATGCCTCACTGGTATATCTAACATTTTTTGTTTTCAGGGTGTTATATACATTATAAGAT
CAGTAGTATATTAACTTTAAACCACTGAATTTCTTCTAGTTTTTTGTTTCCAGCTCAAGTGCTCCTGTAC
GCAAAACATTAGGCTTCTTTGTTCAAAAAAACATTTTCTCACCACCTCATGACATTTTTTTTCTCATTTT
TCTTATTACGAATGTAGCCTTATTAGCATATAGCATAGAGGTACCCAAAACTAGTTTTTTTTTGTTTTGA
AATATATATTTGCACCTCTTTTTTCTTTTTGCAAAAAGAGACCAAAAATGGGGCCCGTTTCAAAGGGAGA
GGCCGTTATAAAAGAATTTATGCGTTTCAAGGTCCACATGGAGGGATCCATGAACGGACACGAGTTCGAG
ATCGAGGGAGAGGGAGAGGGACGTCCATACGAGGGAACCCAAACCGCCAAGGTGAGTTTTATTATCGATT
TTCGGGATTTTCTACTTGTAATTACCTTTTGTTTTTAATAAGTTGCTTTTTTCCAGCTCAAGGTCACCAA
GGGAGGACCACTCCCATTCTCCTGGGACATCCTCTCCCCACAATTCATGTACGGATCCCGTGCCTTCACC
AAGCACCCAGCCGACATCCCAGACTACTACAAGCAATCCTTCCCAGAGGGATTCAAGTGGGAGCGTGTCA
TGAACTTCGAGGACGGAGGAGCCGTCACCGTCACCCAAGGTAGGTTTTCAGTTTCAATTTTTGTTGCAAC
TACCTCAACTCTATGTTTTCAGACACCTCCCTCGAGGACGGAACCCTCATCTACAAGGTCAAGCTCCGTG
GAACCAACTTCCCACCAGACGGACCAGTCATGCAAAAGAAGACCATGGGATGGGAGGCCTCCACCGAGCG
ACTCTACCCAGAGGACGGAGTCCTCAAGGGAGACATCAAGGTAAATTTTTCAAGCTTCTAAATTCCAAAA
TAAACCATTTTAATTTCTTAATTCCAGATGGCCCTCCGGCTCAAGGACGGAGGACGTTACCTCGCCGACT
TCAAGACCACCTACAAGGCCAAGAAGCCAGTCCAAATGCCAGGAGCCTACAACGTCGACCGTAAGCTCGA
CATCACCTCCCACAACGAGGACTACACCGTCGTCGAGCAATACGAGCGTTCCGAGGGACGTCACTCCACC
GGAGGAATGGACGAGCTCTACAAGCCCGGGTGATGGTCTCTGAGCTATGCAAAATCCTTTCAAGCATTCC
CTTCTTCTCTATCACTCTTCTTTCTTTTTGTCAAAAAATTCTCTCGCTAATTTATTTGCTTTTTTAATGT
TATTATTTTATGACTTTTTATAGTCACTGAAAAGTTTGCATCTGAGTGAAGTGAATGCTATCAAAATGTG
ATTCTGATATCCAGGAAACGGAGAATCTGTGCGGCAATGTCTTATCATTTGAAACGCGCCGTATCGATGC
TGACATCATGCGGCTCCCGTGTTAGTCGAGAAGATGGGTACGGGCCTTTATTCATCCAACACTCTACGGC
TTCTTCAAGAGCTAGTAGGGCACCCTGTAGTTGGAAAGGGATTATTTCGTATGGCGAGCCCATACCGTCT
TTCTTGCGGAAGCTTAACACGATAGGAAGTTGGATAGTTTCGAACGATGGTTCCATACGGAACGCTGTCT
CAAGGATGAGTCTGACGGAGTGTAACTCGAAGGCTAGGTGGAGGCTCAGTGATGATAAGTCTGCGATGGT
GGATGCATGTGTCATGGTCATAGCTGTTTCCTGTGTGAAATTGTTATCCGCTCAGAGGGCACAATCCTAT
TCCGCGCTATCCGACAATCTCCAAGACATTAGGTGGAGTTCAGTTCGGCGTATGGCATATGTCGCTGGAA
AGAACATGTGAGCAAAAGGCCAGCAAAAGGCCAGGAACCGTAAAAAGGCCGCGTTGCTGGCGTTTTTCCA
TAGGCTCCGCCCCCCTGACGAGCATCACAAAAATCGACGCTCAAGTCAGAGGTGGCGAAACCCGACAGGA
CTATAAAGATACCAGGCGTTTCCCCCTGGAAGCTCCCTCGTGCGCTCTCCTGTTCCGACCCTGCCGCTTA
CCGGATACCTGTCCGCCTTTCTCCCTTCGGGAAGCGTGGCGCTTTCTCATAGCTCACGCTGTAGGTATCT
CAGTTCGGTGTAGGTCGTTCGCTCCAAGCTGGGCTGTGTGCACGAACCCCCCGTTCAGCCCGACCGCTGC
GCCTTATCCGGTAACTATCGTCTTGAGTCCAACCCGGTAAGACACGACTTATCGCCACTGGCAGCAGCCA
CTGGTAACAGGATTAGCAGAGCGAGGTATGTAGGCGGTGCTACAGAGTTCTTGAAGTGGTGGCCTAACTA
CGGCTACACTAGAAGAACAGTATTTGGTATCTGCGCTCTGCTGAAGCCAGTTACCTTCGGAAAAAGAGTT
GGTAGCTCTTGATCCGGCAAACAAACCACCGCTGGTAGCGGTGGTTTTTTTGTTTGCAAGCAGCAGATTA
CGCGCAGAAAAAAAGGATCTCAAGAAGATCCTTTGATCTTTTCTACGGGGTCTGACGCTCTATTCAACAA
AGCCGCCGTCCCGTCAAGTCAGCGTAAATGGGTAGGGGGCTTCAAATCGTCCTCGTGATACCAATTCGGA
GCCTGCTTTTTTGTACAAACTTGTTGATAATGGCAATTCAAGGATCTTCACCTAGATCCTTTTAAATTAA
AAATGAAGTTTTAAATCAATCTAAAGTATATATGAGTAAACTTGGTCTGACAGTTACCAATGCTTAATCA
GTGAGGCACCTATCTCAGCGATCTGTCTATTTCGTTCATCCATAGTTGCCTGACTCCCCGTCGTGTAGAT
AACTACGATACGGGAGGGCTTACCATCTGGCCCCAGTGCTGCAATGATACCGCGAGAGCCACGCTCACCG
GCTCCAGATTTATCAGCAATAAACCAGCCAGCCGGAAGGGCCGAGCGCAGAAGTGGTCCTGCAACTTTAT
CCGCCTCCATCCAGTCTATTAATTGTTGCCGGGAAGCTAGAGTAAGTAGTTCGCCAGTTAATAGTTTGCG
CAACGTTGTTGCCATTGCTACAGGCATCGTGGTGTCACGCTCGTCGTTTGGTATGGCTTCATTCAGCTCC
GGTTCCCAACGATCAAGGCGAGTTACATGATCCCCCATGTTGTGCAAAAAAGCGGTTAGCTCCTTCGGTC
CTCCGATCGTTGTCAGAAGTAAGTTGGCCGCAGTGTTATCACTCATGGTTATGGCAGCACTGCATAATTC
TCTTACTGTCATGCCATCCGTAAGATGCTTTTCTGTGACTGGTGAGTACTCAACCAAGTCATTCTGAGAA
TAGTGTATGCGGCGACCGAGTTGCTCTTGCCCGGCGTCAATACGGGATAATACCGCGCCACATAGCAGAA
CTTTAAAAGTGCTCATCATTGGAAAACGTTCTTCGGGGCGAAAACTCTCAAGGATCTTACCGCTGTTGAG
ATCCAGTTCGATGTAACCCACTCGTGCACCCAACTGATCTTCAGCATCTTTTACTTTCACCAGCGTTTCT
GGGTGAGCAAAAACAGGAAGGCAAAATGCCGCAAAAAAGGGAATAAGGGCGACACGGAAATGTTGAATAC
TCATACTCTTCCTTTTTCAATATTATTGAAGCATTTATCAGGGTTATTGTCTCATGAGCGGATACATATT
TGAATGTATTTAGAAAAATAAACAAATAGGGGTTCCGCGCACATTTCCCCGAAAAGTGCCAGATACCTGA
AACAAAACCCATCGTACGGCCAAGGAAGTCTCCAATAACTGTGATCCACCACAAGCGCCAGGGTTTTCCC
AGTCACGACGTTGTAAAACGACGGCCAGTCATGCATAATCCGCACGCATCTGGAATAAGGAAGTGCCATT
CCGCCTGACCTAAGTGCTTTTCGAGATCGCCAAACCGGAGAACGATCAGGAGAATGATGAGTCGCCACAG
GAGTCGGCAAGATACGTGCGTTATAGATTTGCTCCAAACTTTTTGAAACTCAAAACGGTCGGAGCAACTG
TGGAATTCAAAGTAGGAGACATCCCAATCCATCATTTCCGAATGATCGAACGTCACTTCTTCAAAGATCG
CCTTCTGAAGTGTTTTGACTTTGAATTCGGATTCTGTATTCCGAATTCACGAAACAACTGTGAACATATC
TATGAGTTCCCTCAACTCTCTCAACAACTCAGTGAGTCATTATTCTAAAAAGTACAATTCAAAAGACTAA
TCTCTTTTTCAGTGGACGACATGATCAACAATCCAAACGAGACTCGTTCTGACAGCTTCTATTTCGTCGA
TAACAAACTCGTCATGCACAACAAAGCCGACTACTCATATGATGCATAAATCTTCATTGTTGAGTTTATC
TTGTTGATTTTTGAATAAATTATCAACTCTTTACTTTTTAATGGGTTATGAAATAAATAAACATTGAAAA
CTGATAAACAACGTTCATCTCTATA
Features (pLannotate 1.2.2; 10 found; start..end, strand, type, name):
    477..878     +  CDS            mScarlet (fragment): mScarlet is a basic (constitutively fluorescent) red fluorescent protein published in 2016, derived from synthetic construct. It has moderate acid sensitivity.
    932..1354    +  CDS            mScarlet (fragment): mScarlet is a basic (constitutively fluorescent) red fluorescent protein published in 2016, derived from synthetic construct. It has moderate acid sensitivity.
   1377..1546    +  terminator     tbb-2 terminator (fragment): tbb-2; transcription terminator for the C. elegans tubulin beta-2 gene
   2095..2683    -  rep_origin     ori: high-copy-number ColE1/pMB1/pBR322/pUC origin of replication
   2800..2824    -  protein_bind   attB1: mutant version of attB; recombination site for the Gateway® BP reaction BP Clonase™
   2924..3784    -  CDS            AmpR: β-lactamase; bla; confers resistance to ampicillin, carbenicillin, and related antibiotics
   3785..3889    -  promoter       AmpR promoter: bla
   3976..4019    -  CDS            lacZα (fragment): LacZα fragment of β-galactosidase; lacZ fragment
   4074..4526    +  CDS            unc-119 (fragment): UN119_CAEEL - Experimental evidence at protein level: Swiss-Prot protein existence level 1. Myristoyl-binding protein that acts as a cargo adapter: specifically binds the myristoyl moiety of a subset of N-terminally myristoylated proteins and is required for their localization. Plays a key role in ciliary membrane localization of proteins. Required for the establishment or function of the nervous system. From Caenorhabditis elegans.
   4643..31      +  protein_bind   loxP (across the origin): Cre-mediated recombination occurs in the 8-bp core sequence (GCATACAT). Cre recombinase
