[The description below was written by a language model from this plasmid's Addgene catalogue record and pLannotate feature annotations shown in this document.]
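Description:
pSAH75 is a C. elegans expression plasmid built on the Twist Amp High backbone. It serves as a modular "BioPart" for labelling or driving transgene expression in the ADF neurons. In bacteria it is maintained at high copy through a ColE1/pUC-type origin and selected with ampicillin via the β-lactamase gene and its native promoter. The annotation also picks up a short lacZα remnant and an attB1-like site in the backbone region, which appear to be vector residue rather than functional parts of the payload.

The insert consists of an ADF-specific promoter, recorded as that of srh-142, followed by wrmScarlet, a worm-adapted version of the red fluorescent protein mScarlet, and the tbb-2 (β-tubulin) 3′ UTR/terminator. The promoter itself was not annotated by the automated feature caller. It presumably lies in the unannotated stretch upstream of the reporter. mScarlet is detected as two fragments separated by a short gap, which would be consistent with an intron interrupting the coding sequence, though the record does not state this.

The table also shows a partial unc-119 coding fragment and a loxP site spanning the sequence origin. The record does not explain these two elements. They may relate to the stated compatibility with MosTI single-copy insertion, where a selectable marker such as unc-119 could be involved.

According to the depositor, the plasmid can be used to mark ADF neurons with red fluorescence. It can also provide cell-specific expression of other transgenes as N- or C-terminal wrmScarlet fusions or untagged, delivered either as single-copy MosTI insertions or as extrachromosomal arrays.
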