Addgene plasmid #200349: pSAH75 - [ADFp | wrmScarlet | tbb-2 UTR]
Purpose: mScarlet BioPart for ADF neurons. (1) Mark neurons or (2) cell-specific expression of transgenes (N or C-terminal fusions, or untagged). Compatible with single-copy insertion (MosTI) or arrays.
Depositing lab: Christian Froekjaer-Jensen. Depositing organization: King Abdullah University of Science and Technology (KAUST).
Backbone
  Vector backbone: Twist Amp High
  Backbone manufacturer: Twist Biosciences
  Vector type: Worm Expression
Growth in bacteria
  Bacterial resistance: Ampicillin, 100 μg/mL
  Growth temperature: 37°C
  Growth strain: DH5alpha
  Copy number: High Copy
Gene/Insert
  Gene/Insert name: [ADFp | wrmScarlet | tbb-2 UTR]
  Species: C. elegans (nematode)
  Promoter: WBGene00005359, srh-142
  Cloning method: Restriction Enzyme; 5′ cloning site Unknown (unknown if destroyed)
Terms and licenses: Academic/Nonprofit Terms; Industry Terms: Not Available to Industry
Depositor comments: See www.wormbuilder.org/BioParts for more information.
How to cite: pSAH75 - [ADFp | wrmScarlet | tbb-2 UTR] was a gift from Christian Froekjaer-Jensen (Addgene plasmid # 200349 ; http://n2t.net/addgene:200349 ; RRID:Addgene_200349)
